>Addgene plasmid #136468 | pCS2+HyPer7-NLS | addgene full sequence | sequence record 308715 | Addgene NGS Result
CGCCATTCTGCCTGGGGACGTCGGAGCAAGCTTGATTTAGGTGACACTATAGAATACAAGCTACTTGTTC
TTTTTGCAGGATCCCATCGATTCGAATTCGCCACCATGCACCTGGCTAATGAGGAGCAAAACGAATTGGA
AGGTGCTTTTAAGCTGGGCTTGATCTTTACCGTCGCCCCGTACTTGCTGCCTAAGTTGATCGTCAGCCTG
CGCCGCACCGCCCCGAAGATGCCTTTGATGTTGGAGGAGAATTACACCCACACCCTTACCGAGTCACTGA
AACGCGGCGACGTTGACGCCATCATTGTGGCAGAGCCGTTTCAAGAGCCGGGTATTGTGACTGAACCTTT
GTATGACGAGCCGTTTTTCGTTATCGTTCCGAAGGGCCATAGCTTCGAGGAGTTGGATGCCGTTAGCCCT
CGCATGTTGGGCGAAGAACAAGTTCTGCTTCTGACCGAGGGCAACTGTATGCGTGACCAGGTGCTTAGCT
CCGCCGGCTTCAACAGCAACAACGTCTATATCATGGCCGACAAGCAGAAGAACGGCATCAAGGCCAACTT
CAAGATCCGCCACAACGTCGAGGACGGCAGCGTGCAGCTCGCCGACCACTACCAGCAGAACACCCCCATC
GGCGACGGCCCCGTGCTGCTGCCCGACAACCACTACCTGAGCTTCCAGTCCGTCCTGAGCAAAGACCCCA
ACGAGAAGCGCGATCACATGGTCCTGCTGGAGTTCGTGACCGCCGCCGGGATCACTCTCGGCATGGACGA
GCTGTACAACGTGGATGGCGGTAGCGGTGGCACCGGCAGCAAGGGCGAGGAGCTGTTCACCGGGGTGGTG
CCCATCCTGGTCGAGCTGGACGGCGACGTAAACGGCCACAAGTTCAGCGTGTCCGGCGAGGGCGAGGGCG
ATGCCACCTACGGCAAGCTGACCCTGAAGCTGATCTGCACCACCGGCAAGCTGCCCGTGCCCTGGCCCAC
CCTCGTGACCACCCTCAGCTACGGCCTGAAGTGCTTCGCCCGCTACCCCGACCACATGAAGCAGCACGAC
TTCTTCAAGTCCGCCATGCCCGAAGGCTACGTCCAGGAGCGCACCATCTTCTTCAAGGACGACGGCAACT
ACAAGACCCGCGCCGAGGTGAAGTTCGAGGGCGACACCCTGGTGAACCGCATCGAGCTGAAGGGCATCGG
CTTCAAGGAGGACGGCAACATCCTGGGGCACAAGCTGGAGTACAACGGCCCCAGTTGCAGCGAGCTTGCC
GCCAAACAGCGCATTCAGGGTCTCACCAACACCCTTCAAGGCTCAAGCATCAATACCATCCGCCACATGG
TTGCCAGTGGCTTGGCAATCAGCGTCTTGCCTGCCACTGCCCTTACCGAAAACGACCACATGCTGTTTAG
CATTATCCCGTTTGAAGGCACCCCGCCTAGCCGCCGCGTTGTCCTGGCCTATCGCCGCAACTTTGTCCGC
CCTAAGGCCCTTTCAGCCATGAAAGCCGCAATTATGCAAAGCCAACTGCATGGTGTTAGCTTCATCTGCG
ATACCGGTGATCCAAAAAAGAAGAGAAAGGTAGATCCAAAAAAGAAGAGAAAGGTAGATCCAAAAAAGAA
GAGAAAGGTATAAGCTTGCCTCGAGCCTCTAGAACTATAGTGAGTCGTATTACGTAGATCCAGACATGAT
AAGATACATTGATGAGTTTGGACAAACCACAACTAGAATGCAGTGAAAAAAATGCTTTATTTGTGAAATT
TGTGATGCTATTGCTTTATTTGTAACCATTATAAGCTGCAATAAACAAGTTAACAACAACAATTGCATTC
ATTTTATGTTTCAGGTTCAGGGGGAGGTGTGGGAGGTTTTTTAATTCGCGGCCGCGGCGCCAATGCATTG
GGCCCGGTACCCAGCTTTTGTTCCCTTTAGTGAGGGTTAATTGCGCGCTTGGCGTAATCATGGTCATAGC
TGTTTCCTGTGTGAAATTGTTATCCGCTCACAATTCCACACAACATACGAGCCGGGAGCATAAAGTGTAA
AGCCTGGGGTGCCTAATGAGTGAGCTAACTCACATTAATTGCGTTGCGCTCACTGCCCGCTTTCCAGTCG
GGAAACCTGTCGTGCCAGCTGCATTAATGAATCGGCCAACGCGCGGGGAGAGGCGGTTTGCGTATTGGGC
GCTCTTCCGCTTCCTCGCTCACTGACTCGCTGCGCTCGGTCGTTCGGCTGCGGCGAGCGGTATCAGCTCA
CTCAAAGGCGGTAATACGGTTATCCACAGAATCAGGGGATAACGCAGGAAAGAACATGTGAGCAAAAGGC
CAGCAAAAGGCCAGGAACCGTAAAAAGGCCGCGTTGCTGGCGTTTTTCCATAGGCTCCGCCCCCCTGACG
AGCATCACAAAAATCGACGCTCAAGTCAGAGGTGGCGAAACCCGACAGGACTATAAAGATACCAGGCGTT
TCCCCCTGGAAGCTCCCTCGTGCGCTCTCCTGTTCCGACCCTGCCGCTTACCGGATACCTGTCCGCCTTT
CTCCCTTCGGGAAGCGTGGCGCTTTCTCATAGCTCACGCTGTAGGTATCTCAGTTCGGTGTAGGTCGTTC
GCTCCAAGCTGGGCTGTGTGCACGAACCCCCCGTTCAGCCCGACCGCTGCGCCTTATCCGGTAACTATCG
TCTTGAGTCCAACCCGGTAAGACACGACTTATCGCCACTGGCAGCAGCCACTGGTAACAGGATTAGCAGA
GCGAGGTATGTAGGCGGTGCTACAGAGTTCTTGAAGTGGTGGCCTAACTACGGCTACACTAGAAGAACAG
TATTTGGTATCTGCGCTCTGCTGAAGCCAGTTACCTTCGGAAAAAGAGTTGGTAGCTCTTGATCCGGCAA
ACAAACCACCGCTGGTAGCGGTGGTTTTTTTGTTTGCAAGCAGCAGATTACGCGCAGAAAAAAAGGATCT
CAAGAAGATCCTTTGATCTTTTCTACGGGGTCTGACGCTCAGTGGAACGAAAACTCACGTTAAGGGATTT
TGGTCATGAGATTATCAAAAAGGATCTTCACCTAGATCCTTTTAAATTAAAAATGAAGTTTTAAATCAAT
CTAAAGTATATATGAGTAAACTTGGTCTGACAGTTACCAATGCTTAATCAGTGAGGCACCTATCTCAGCG
ATCTGTCTATTTCGTTCATCCATAGTTGCCTGACTCCCCGTCGTGTAGATAACTACGATACGGGAGGGCT
TACCATCTGGCCCCAGTGCTGCAATGATACCGCGAGACCCACGCTCACCGGCTCCAGATTTATCAGCAAT
AAACCAGCCAGCCGGAAGGGCCGAGCGCAGAAGTGGTCCTGCAACTTTATCCGCCTCCATCCAGTCTATT
AATTGTTGCCGGGAAGCTAGAGTAAGTAGTTCGCCAGTTAATAGTTTGCGCAACGTTGTTGCCATTGCTA
CAGGCATCGTGGTGTCACGCTCGTCGTTTGGTATGGCTTCATTCAGCTCCGGTTCCCAACGATCAAGGCG
AGTTACATGATCCCCCATGTTGTGCAAAAAAGCGGTTAGCTCCTTCGGTCCTCCGATCGTTGTCAGAAGT
AAGTTGGCCGCAGTGTTATCACTCATGGTTATGGCAGCACTGCATAATTCTCTTACTGTCATGCCATCCG
TAAGATGCTTTTCTGTGACTGGTGAGTACTCAACCAAGTCATTCTGAGAATAGTGTATGCGGCGACCGAG
TTGCTCTTGCCCGGCGTCAATACGGGATAATACCGCGCCACATAGCAGAACTTTAAAAGTGCTCATCATT
GGAAAACGTTCTTCGGGGCGAAAACTCTCAAGGATCTTACCGCTGTTGAGATCCAGTTCGATGTAACCCA
CTCGTGCACCCAACTGATCTTCAGCATCTTTTACTTTCACCAGCGTTTCTGGGTGAGCAAAAACAGGAAG
GCAAAATGCCGCAAAAAAGGGAATAAGGGCGACACGGAAATGTTGAATACTCATACTCTTCCTTTTTCAA
TATTATTGAAGCATTTATCAGGGTTATTGTCTCATGAGCGGATACATATTTGAATGTATTTAGAAAAATA
AACAAATAGGGGTTCCGCGCACATTTCCCCGAAAAGTGCCACCTAAATTGTAAGCGTTAATATTTTGTTA
AAATTCGCGTTAAATTTTTGTTAAATCAGCTCATTTTTTAACCAATAGGCCGAAATCGGCAAAATCCCTT
ATAAATCAAAAGAATAGACCGAGATAGGGT
[37 nt withheld, positions 4231-4267]
AAAGAACGTGGACTCCAACGTCAAAGG
[49 nt withheld, positions 4295-4343]
T
[91 nt withheld, positions 4345-4435]
G
[124 nt withheld, positions 4437-4560]
CCCATTCGCCATTCAGGCTGCGCAACTGTTGGGAAGGGCGATCGGTGCGGGCCTCTTCGCTATTACGCCA
GTCGACCGCCAATTCAATATGGCGTATATGGACTCATGCCAATTCAATATGGTGGATCTGGACCTGTGCC
AATTCAATATGGCGTATATGGACTCGTGCCAATTCAATATGGTGGATCTGGACCCCAGCCAATTCAATAT
GGCGGACTTGGCACCATGCCAATTCAATATGGCGGACCTGGCACTGTGCCAACTGGGGAGGGGTCTACTT
GGCACGGTGCCAAGTTTGAGGAGGGGTCTTGGCCCTGTGCCAAGTCCGCCATATTGAATTGGCATGGTGC
CAATAATGGCGGCCATATTGGCTATATGCCAGGATCAATATATAGGCAATATCCAATATGGCCCTATGCC
AATATGGCTATTGGCCAGGTTCAATACTATGTATTGGCCCTATGCCATATAGTATTCCATATATGGGTTT
TCCTATTGACGTAGATAGCCCCTCCCAATGGGCGGTCCCATATACCATATATGGGGCTTCCTAATACCGC
CCATAGCCACTCCCCCATTGACGTCAATGGTCTCTATATATGGTCTTTCCTATTGACGTCATATGGGCGG
TCCTATTGACGTATATGGCGCCTCCCCCATTGACGTCAATTACGGTAAATGGCCCGCCTGGCTCAATGCC
CATTGACGTCAATAGGACCACCCACCATTGACGTCAATGGGATGGCTCATTGCCCATTCATATCCGTTCT
CACGCCCCCTATTGACGTCAATGACGGTAAATGGCCCACTTGGCAGTACATCAATATCTATTAATAGTAA
CTTGGCAAGTACATTACTATTGGAAGTACGCCAGGGTACATTGGCAGTACTCCCATTGACGTCAATGGCG
GTAAATGGCCCGCGATGGCTGCCAAGTACATCCCCATTGACGTCAATGGGGAGGGGCAATGACGCAAATG
GGCGTTCCATTGACGTAAATGGGCGGTAGGCGTGCCTAATGGGAGGTCTATATAAGCAATGCTCGTTTAG
GGAAC
Features (pLannotate 1.2.2; 18 found; start..end, strand, type, name):
     35..53      +  promoter       SP6 promoter: promoter for bacteriophage SP6 RNA polymerase
    511..1236    +  CDS            cEGFP: cEGFP is a basic (constitutively fluorescent) green fluorescent protein published in 2008, derived from Aequorea victoria.
   1552..1572    +  CDS            SV40 NLS: nuclear localization signal of SV40 (simian virus 40) large T antigen
   1576..1596    +  CDS            SV40 NLS: nuclear localization signal of SV40 (simian virus 40) large T antigen
   1600..1620    +  CDS            SV40 NLS: nuclear localization signal of SV40 (simian virus 40) large T antigen
   1645..1662    -  promoter       T7 promoter (fragment): promoter for bacteriophage T7 RNA polymerase
   1667..1801    -  polyA_signal   SV40 poly(A) signal: SV40 polyadenylation signal
   1914..1932    -  promoter       T3 promoter: promoter for bacteriophage T3 RNA polymerase
   1977..1993    -  protein_bind   lac operator: The lac repressor binds to the lac operator to inhibit transcription in E. coli. This inhibition can be relieved by adding lactose or isopropyl-β-D-thiogalactopyranoside (IPTG). lac repressor encoded by lacI
   2001..2031    -  promoter       lac promoter: promoter for the E. coli lac operon
   2046..2067    -  protein_bind   CAP binding site: CAP binding activates transcription in the presence of cAMP. E. coli catabolite activator protein
   2080..2172    -  CDS            lacI (fragment): lac repressor; lacI; The lac repressor binds to the lac operator to inhibit transcription in E. coli. This inhibition can be relieved by adding lactose or isopropyl-β-D-thiogalactopyranoside (IPTG).
   2355..2943    -  rep_origin     ori: high-copy-number ColE1/pMB1/pBR322/pUC origin of replication
   3114..3974    -  CDS            AmpR: β-lactamase; bla; confers resistance to ampicillin, carbenicillin, and related antibiotics
   3975..4079    -  promoter       AmpR promoter: bla
   4132..4560    -  rep_origin     f1 ori (sequence partly withheld): f1 bacteriophage origin of replication; arrow indicates direction of (+) strand synthesis
   4565..4631    -  CDS            lacZα (fragment): LacZα fragment of β-galactosidase; lacZ fragment
   4638..5615    +  promoter       CMV IE94 promoter: enhancer/promoter region of simian cytomegalovirus major immediate early transcription unit IE94
