[The description below was written by a language model from this plasmid's Addgene catalogue record and pLannotate feature annotations shown in this document.]
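Description:
pCS2+HyPer7-NLS is a mammalian expression plasmid built on the pCS2+ backbone, about 5.6 kb in total, that encodes a nucleus-targeted version of the genetically encoded hydrogen peroxide indicator HyPer7. It is maintained in E. coli through a high-copy ColE1/pUC-type origin and selected with ampicillin via the β-lactamase gene. An f1 phage origin is also present, along with remnants of lac regulatory and lacZα sequences carried over from the parental cloning vector.

The roughly 1.4 kb HyPer7 insert sits between EcoRI and XhoI sites, both retained. It lies downstream of the simian cytomegalovirus IE94 enhancer/promoter, which in the circular map reads across the numbering origin into an SP6 promoter and then the coding region. The CMV element drives strong constitutive expression in transfected mammalian cells. The SP6 promoter permits in vitro transcription of sense RNA, a standard feature of pCS2+ that is often used for mRNA injection, although the record itself mentions only mammalian expression. The automated annotation recognises the central part of the insert as a GFP-derived fluorescent protein sequence, which is the fluorescent reporter portion of the sensor; the flanking parts of the open reading frame are not annotated. Three tandem copies of the SV40 large T antigen nuclear localization signal are fused to the C terminus and direct the probe to the nucleus. An SV40 polyadenylation signal follows the coding region, and T7 (partial) and T3 promoters lie downstream in the antisense orientation.

The construct is intended for live-cell optical imaging of hydrogen peroxide dynamics specifically within the nuclear compartment, using the ultrasensitive HyPer7 probe.
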