Addgene plasmid #136468: pCS2+HyPer7-NLS
Purpose: Mammalian expression of nucleus targeted ultrasensitive hydrogen peroxide indicator HyPer7 for optical imaging
Depositing lab: Vsevolod Belousov. Publication: Ultrasensitive Genetically Encoded Indicator for Hydrogen Peroxide Identifies Roles for the Oxidant in Cell Migration and Mitochondrial Function. Pak VV, Ezerina D, Lyublinskaya OG, Pedre B, Tyurin-Kuzmin PA, Mishina NM, Thauvin M, Young D, Wahni K, Martinez Gache SA, Demidovich AD, Ermakova YG, Maslova YD, Shokhina AG, Eroglu E, Bilan DS, Bogeski I, Michel T, Vriz S, Messens J, Belousov VV. Cell Metab. 2020 Mar 3;31(3):642-653.e6. doi: 10.1016/j.cmet.2020.02.003. PubMed 32130885.
Backbone
  Vector backbone: pCS2+
  Total vector size (bp): 5612
  Vector type: Mammalian Expression
Growth in bacteria
  Bacterial resistance: Ampicillin, 100 μg/mL
  Growth temperature: 37°C
  Growth strain: DH5alpha
  Copy number: High Copy
Gene/Insert
  Gene/Insert name: HyPer7
  Insert size (bp): 1437
  Promoter: CMV, SP6
  Tag / fusion protein: Triple nuclear localization signal of SV40 (simian virus 40) large T antigen (C terminal on insert)
  Cloning method: Restriction Enzyme; 5′ cloning site EcoRI (not destroyed); 3′ cloning site XhoI (not destroyed)
  Sequencing primers: 5′ ATTTAGGTGACACTATAGA; 3′ GTCATAGCTGTTTCCTG
Terms and licenses: Academic/Nonprofit Terms; Industry Terms: Not Available to Industry
How to cite: pCS2+HyPer7-NLS was a gift from Vsevolod Belousov (Addgene plasmid # 136468 ; http://n2t.net/addgene:136468 ; RRID:Addgene_136468)
